Addgene plasmid #12154: pCS-CG
Depositing lab: Inder Verma. Depositing organization: Salk Institute for Biological Studies. Publication: Development of a self-inactivating lentivirus vector. Miyoshi H, Blomer U, Takahashi M, Gage FH, Verma IM. J Virol. 1998 Oct . 72(10):8150-7. PubMed 9733856.
Backbone
  Vector backbone: pCS
  Backbone manufacturer: Verma Lab
  Backbone size w/o insert (bp): 7088
  Vector type: Mammalian Expression, Lentiviral
Growth in bacteria
  Bacterial resistance: Ampicillin, 100 μg/mL
  Growth temperature: 37°C
  Growth strain: Stbl3
  Copy number: Low Copy
Gene/Insert
  Gene/Insert name: CMV-GFP (alt names: CMV GFP; GFP)
  Insert size (bp): 1376
  Cloning method: Restriction Enzyme; 5′ cloning site BamHI (not destroyed); 3′ cloning site XhoI (not destroyed)
  Sequencing primers: 5′ n/a
Terms and licenses: Academic/Nonprofit Terms; Industry Terms: Not Available to Industry
Depositor comments: pCS has a 133-bp deletion in the 3' LTR, generating a self-inactivating (SIN) virus. See article for cloning details.
How to cite: pCS-CG was a gift from Inder Verma (Addgene plasmid # 12154 ; http://n2t.net/addgene:12154 ; RRID:Addgene_12154)
