[The description below was written by a language model from this plasmid's Addgene catalogue record and pLannotate feature annotations shown in this document.]
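Description:
pCS-CG is an HIV-1-based, self-inactivating (SIN) lentiviral transfer vector carrying a CMV-driven GFP reporter, built on the pCS backbone. It is maintained in E. coli through a ColE1/pUC-type origin with ampicillin selection. The catalogue lists it as low copy and propagated in a recombination-deficient strain, as is usual for plasmids with repeated LTR sequences. The backbone also contains an f1 origin, remnants of the lac regulatory region, and an SV40/EM7-driven bleomycin/Zeocin resistance cassette with an SV40 polyadenylation signal. This cassette lies outside the LTRs, so it is not part of the packaged viral genome.

Genomic RNA is transcribed in producer cells from a CMV enhancer/promoter fused to a truncated 5' LTR, a hybrid arrangement that replaces the native U3 promoter. Downstream lie the Ψ packaging signal with a gag fragment, the Rev response element for Rev-dependent nuclear export of the unspliced RNA, and a short Rev-coding fragment. The 1,376 bp insert, cloned between BamHI and XhoI, is an internal CMV enhancer/promoter driving EGFP. It is followed by a nef fragment, the 3' LTR, and a bGH polyadenylation signal.

According to the depositor, the 3' LTR carries a 133 bp deletion. Because this region is copied to the 5' LTR during reverse transcription, the integrated provirus lacks LTR promoter activity, and EGFP is expressed from the internal CMV promoter alone. The two annotated sequence records, at 8,466 and 8,464 nt, show the same features with different start points. The vector serves to produce SIN lentiviral particles, with packaging and envelope functions supplied in trans, for marking transduced mammalian cells with GFP.
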