Features (pLannotate 1.2.2; 28 found; start..end, strand, type, name):
      1..380     +  enhancer       CMV enhancer: human cytomegalovirus immediate early enhancer
    381..580     +  promoter       CMV promoter: human cytomegalovirus (CMV) immediate early promoter
    598..778     +  LTR            5' LTR (truncated): truncated 5' long terminal repeat (LTR) from HIV-1
    825..950     +  misc_feature   HIV-1 Ψ: packaging signal of human immunodeficiency virus type 1
    934..1297    +  CDS            HIV-1 gag (fragment): gag protein from human immunodeficiency virus 1; gag
   1443..1676    +  misc_feature   RRE: The Rev response element (RRE) of HIV-1 allows for Rev-dependent mRNA export from the nucleus to the cytoplasm.
   2053..2154    +  CDS            Rev (fragment): human immunodeficiency virus 1 (HIV-1) Rev protein; rev; enhances nuclear export of unspliced and incompletely spliced viral mRNAs
   2229..2532    +  enhancer       CMV enhancer: human cytomegalovirus immediate early enhancer
   2533..2736    +  promoter       CMV promoter: human cytomegalovirus (CMV) immediate early promoter
   2781..3497    +  CDS            EGFP: EGFP is a basic (constitutively fluorescent) green fluorescent protein published in 1996, derived from Aequorea victoria. It is reported to be a rapidly-maturing weak dimer with moderate acid sensitivity.
   3524..4027    +  CDS            nef (fragment): NEF_HV1LA - Experimental evidence at protein level: Swiss-Prot protein existence level 1. Extracellular Nef protein targets CD4(+) T-lymphocytes for apoptosis by interacting with CXCR4 surface receptors. From Human immunodeficiency virus type 1 group M subtype B (isolate Lai) (HIV-1).
   4034..4214    +  LTR            5' LTR (truncated): truncated 5' long terminal repeat (LTR) from HIV-1
   4246..4470    +  polyA_signal   bGH poly(A) signal: bovine growth hormone polyadenylation signal
   4474..4495    +  promoter       SV40 promoter (fragment): SV40 enhancer and early promoter
   4516..4944    +  rep_origin     f1 ori (sequence partly withheld): f1 bacteriophage origin of replication; arrow indicates direction of (+) strand synthesis
   4958..5287    +  promoter       SV40 promoter: SV40 enhancer and early promoter
   5335..5382    +  promoter       EM7 promoter: synthetic bacterial promoter&nbsp
   5401..5775    +  CDS            BleoR: antibiotic-binding protein; Sh ble from Streptoalloteichus hindustanus; confers resistance to bleomycin, phleomycin, and Zeocin™
   5785..5910    +  CDS            ble (fragment): BLE_KLEPN - Experimental evidence at protein level: Swiss-Prot protein existence level 1. Binding protein with a strong affinity to the bleomycin family of antibiotics. Binds to CL990; an antimitotic-antibiotic compound. From Klebsiella pneumoniae.
   5905..6026    +  polyA_signal   SV40 poly(A) signal: SV40 polyadenylation signal
   6099..6115    -  protein_bind   lac operator: The lac repressor binds to the lac operator to inhibit transcription in E. coli. This inhibition can be relieved by adding lactose or isopropyl-β-D-thiogalactopyranoside (IPTG). lac repressor encoded by lacI
   6123..6153    -  promoter       lac promoter: promoter for the E. coli lac operon
   6168..6189    -  protein_bind   CAP binding site: CAP binding activates transcription in the presence of cAMP. E. coli catabolite activator protein
   6202..6294    -  CDS            lacI (fragment): lac repressor; lacI; The lac repressor binds to the lac operator to inhibit transcription in E. coli. This inhibition can be relieved by adding lactose or isopropyl-β-D-thiogalactopyranoside (IPTG).
   6477..7065    -  rep_origin     ori: high-copy-number ColE1/pMB1/pBR322/pUC origin of replication
   7236..8096    -  CDS            AmpR: β-lactamase; bla; confers resistance to ampicillin, carbenicillin, and related antibiotics
   8097..8201    -  promoter       AmpR promoter: bla
   8260..8312    -  misc_feature   bom (fragment): basis of mobility region from pBR322
>Addgene plasmid #12154 | pCS-CG | addgene full sequence | sequence record 483903 | Addgene Long Read Sequencing Result
GACATTGATTATTGACTAGTTATTAATAGTAATCAATTACGGGGTCATTAGTTCATAGCCCATATATGGA
GTTCCGCGTTACATAACTTACGGTAAATGGCCCGCCTGGCTGACCGCCCAACGACCCCCGCCCATTGACG
TCAATAATGACGTATGTTCCCATAGTAACGCCAATAGGGACTTTCCATTGACGTCAATGGGTGGAGTATT
TACGGTAAACTGCCCACTTGGCAGTACATCAAGTGTATCATATGCCAAGTACGCCCCCTATTGACGTCAA
TGACGGTAAATGGCCCGCCTGGCATTATGCCCAGTACATGACCTTATGGGACTTTCCTACTTGGCAGTAC
ATCTACGTATTAGTCATCGCTATTACCATGGTGATGCGGTTTTGGCAGTACATCAATGGGCGTGGATAGC
GGTTTGACTCACGGGGATTTCCAAGTCTCCACCCCATTGACGTCAATGGGAGTTTGTTTTGGCACCAAAA
TCAACGGGACTTTCCAAAATGTCGTAACAACTCCGCCCCATTGACGCAAATGGGCGGTAGGCGTGTACGG
TGGGAGGTCTATATAAGCAGCGCGTTTTGCCTGTACTGGGTCTCTCTGGTTAGACCAGATCTGAGCCTGG
GAGCTCTCTGGCTAACTAGGGAACCCACTGCTTAAGCCTCAATAAAGCTTGCCTTGAGTGCTTCAAGTAG
TGTGTGCCCGTCTGTTGTGTGACTCTGGTAACTAGAGATCCCTCAGACCCTTTTAGTCAGTGTGGAAAAT
CTCTAGCAGTGGCGCCCGAACAGGGACTTGAAAGCGAAAGGGAAACCAGAGGAGCTCTCTCGACGCAGGA
CTCGGCTTGCTGAAGCGCGCACGGCAAGAGGCGAGGGGCGGCGACTGGTGAGTACGCCAAAAATTTTGAC
TAGCGGAGGCTAGAAGGAGAGAGATGGGTGCGAGAGCGTCAGTATTAAGCGGGGGAGAATTAGATCGCGA
TGGGAAAAAATTCGGTTAAGGCCAGGGGGAAAGAAAAAATATAAATTAAAACATATAGTATGGGCAAGCA
GGGAGCTAGAACGATTCGCAGTTAATCCTGGCCTGTTAGAAACATCAGAAGGCTGTAGACAAATACTGGG
ACAGCTACAACCATCCCTTCAGACAGGATCAGAAGAACTTAGATCATTATATAATACAGTAGCAACCCTC
TATTGTGTGCATCAAAGGATAGAGATAAAAGACACCAAGGAAGCTTTAGACAAGATAGAGGAAGAGCAAA
ACAAAAGTAAGACCACCGCACAGCAAGCGGCCGCTGATCTTCAGACCTGGAGGAGGAGATATGAGGGACA
ATTGGAGAAGTGAATTATATAAATATAAAGTAGTAAAAATTGAACCATTAGGAGTAGCACCCACCAAGGC
AAAGAGAAGAGTGGTGCAGAGAGAAAAAAGAGCAGTGGGAATAGGAGCTTTGTTCCTTGGGTTCTTGGGA
GCAGCAGGAAGCACTATGGGCGCAGCGTCAATGACGCTGACGGTACAGGCCAGACAATTATTGTCTGGTA
TAGTGCAGCAGCAGAACAATTTGCTGAGGGCTATTGAGGCGCAACAGCATCTGTTGCAACTCACAGTCTG
GGGCATCAAGCAGCTCCAGGCAAGAATCCTGGCTGTGGAAAGATACCTAAAGGATCAACAGCTCCTGGGG
ATTTGGGGTTGCTCTGGAAAACTCATTTGCACCACTGCTGTGCCTTGGAATGCTAGTTGGAGTAATAAAT
CTCTGGAACAGATTTGGAATCACACGACCTGGATGGAGTGGGACAGAGAAATTAACAATTACACAAGCTT
AATACACTCCTTAATTGAAGAATCGCAAAACCAGCAAGAAAAGAATGAACAAGAATTATTGGAATTAGAT
AAATGGGCAAGTTTGTGGAATTGGTTTAACATAACAAATTGGCTGTGGTATATAAAATTATTCATAATGA
TAGTAGGAGGCTTGGTAGGTTTAAGAATAGTTTTTGCTGTACTTTCTATAGTGAATAGAGTTAGGCAGGG
ATATTCACCATTATCGTTTCAGACCCACCTCCCAACCCCGAGGGGACCCGACAGGCCCGAAGGAATAGAA
GAAGAAGGTGGAGAGAGAGACAGAGACAGATCCATTCGATTAGTGAACGGATCCCCCGGGCTGCAGGAAT
TCGATTAATAGTAATCAATTACGGGGTCATTAGTTCATAGCCCATATATGGAGTTCCGCGTTACATAACT
TACGGTAAATGGCCCGCCTGGCTGACCGCCCAACGACCCCCGCCCATTGACGTCAATAATGACGTATGTT
CCCATAGTAACGCCAATAGGGACTTTCCATTGACGTCAATGGGTGGAGTATTTACGGTAAACTGCCCACT
TGGCAGTACATCAAGTGTATCATATGCCAAGTACGCCCCCTATTGACGTCAATGACGGTAAATGGCCCGC
CTGGCATTATGCCCAGTACATGACCTTATGGGACTTTCCTACTTGGCAGTACATCTACGTATTAGTCATC
GCTATTACCATGGTGATGCGGTTTTGGCAGTACATCAATGGGCGTGGATAGCGGTTTGACTCACGGGGAT
TTCCAAGTCTCCACCCCATTGACGTCAATGGGAGTTTGTTTTGGCACCAAAATCAACGGGACTTTCCAAA
ATGTCGTAACAACTCCGCCCCATTGACGCAAATGGGCGGTAGGCGTGTACGGTGGGAGGTCTATATAAGC
AGAGCTGGTTTAGTGAACCGTCAGATCCGCTAGCGCTACCGGTCGCCACCATGGTGAGCAAGGGCGAGGA
GCTGTTCACCGGGGTGGTGCCCATCCTGGTCGAGCTGGACGGCGACGTAAACGGCCACAAGTTCAGCGTG
TCCGGCGAGGGCGAGGGCGATGCCACCTACGGCAAGCTGACCCTGAAGTTCATCTGCACCACCGGCAAGC
TGCCCGTGCCCTGGCCCACCCTCGTGACCACCCTGACCTACGGCGTGCAGTGCTTCAGCCGCTACCCCGA
CCACATGAAGCAGCACGACTTCTTCAAGTCCGCCATGCCCGAAGGCTACGTCCAGGAGCGCACCATCTTC
TTCAAGGACGACGGCAACTACAAGACCCGCGCCGAGGTGAAGTTCGAGGGCGACACCCTGGTGAACCGCA
TCGAGCTGAAGGGCATCGACTTCAAGGAGGACGGCAACATCCTGGGGCACAAGCTGGAGTACAACTACAA
CAGCCACAACGTCTATATCATGGCCGACAAGCAGAAGAACGGCATCAAGGTGAACTTCAAGATCCGCCAC
AACATCGAGGACGGCAGCGTGCAGCTCGCCGACCACTACCAGCAGAACACCCCCATCGGCGACGGCCCCG
TGCTGCTGCCCGACAACCACTACCTGAGCACCCAGTCCGCCCTGAGCAAAGACCCCAACGAGAAGCGCGA
TCACATGGTCCTGCTGGAGTTCGTGACCGCCGCCGGGATCACTCTCGGCATGGACGAGCTGTACAAGTCC
GGACTCAGATCCTACTAGTAGGATCTCGAGACCTAGAAAAACATGGAGCAATCACAAGTAGCAATACAGC
AGCTACCAATGCTGATTGTGCCTGGCTAGAAGCACAAGAGGAGGAGGAGGTGGGTTTTCCAGTCACACCT
CAGGTACCTTTAAGACCAATGACTTACAAGGCAGCTGTAGATCTTAGCCACTTTTTAAAAGAAAAGGGGG
GACTGGAAGGGCTAATTCACTCCCAACGAAGACAAGATATCCTTGATCTGTGGATCTACCACACACAAGG
CTACTTCCCTGATTGGCAGAACTACACACCAGGGCCAGGGATCAGATATCCACTGACCTTTGGATGGTGC
TACAAGCTAGTACCAGTTGAGCAAGAGAAGGTAGAAGAAGCCAATGAAGGAGAGAACACCCGCTTGTTAC
ACCCTGTGAGCCTGCATGGGATGGATGACCCGGAGAGAGAAGTATTAGAGTGGAGGTTTGACAGCCGCCT
AGCATTTCATCACATGGCCCGAGAGCTGCATCCGGACTGTACTGGGTCTCTCTGGTTAGACCAGATCTGA
GCCTGGGAGCTCTCTGGCTAACTAGGGAACCCACTGCTTAAGCCTCAATAAAGCTTGCCTTGAGTGCTTC
AAGTAGTGTGTGCCCGTCTGTTGTGTGACTCTGGTAACTAGAGATCCCTCAGACCCTTTTAGTCAGTGTG
GAAAATCTCTAGCAGGGCCCGTTTAAACCCGCTGATCAGCCTCGACTGTGCCTTCTAGTTGCCAGCCATC
TGTTGTTTGCCCCTCCCCCGTGCCTTCCTTGACCCTGGAAGGTGCCACTCCCACTGTCCTTTCCTAATAA
AATGAGGAAATTGCATCGCATTGTCTGAGTAGGTGTCATTCTATTCTGGGGGGTGGGGTGGGGCAGGACA
GCAAGGGGGAGGATTGGGAAGACAATAGCAGGCATGCTGGGGATGCGGTGGGCTCTATGGCTTCTGAGGC
GGAAAGAACCAGCTGGGGCTCTAGGGGGTATCCCC
[124 nt withheld, positions 4516-4639]
C
[91 nt withheld, positions 4641-4731]
A
[49 nt withheld, positions 4733-4781]
CCTTTGACGTTGGAGTCCACGTTCTTT
[37 nt withheld, positions 4809-4845]
ACCCTATCTCGGTCTATTCTTTTGATTTATAAGGGATTTTGCCGATTTCGGCCTATTGGTTAAAAAATGA
GCTGATTTAACAAAAATTTAACGCGAATTAATTCTGTGGAATGTGTGTCAGTTAGGGTGTGGAAAGTCCC
CAGGCTCCCCAGCAGGCAGAAGTATGCAAAGCATGCATCTCAATTAGTCAGCAACCAGGTGTGGAAAGTC
CCCAGGCTCCCCAGCAGGCAGAAGTATGCAAAGCATGCATCTCAATTAGTCAGCAACCATAGTCCCGCCC
CTAACTCCGCCCATCCCGCCCCTAACTCCGCCCAGTTCCGCCCATTCTCCGCCCCATGGCTGACTAATTT
TTTTTATTTATGCAGAGGCCGAGGCCGCCTCTGCCTCTGAGCTATTCCAGAAGTAGTGAGGAGGCTTTTT
TGGAGGCCTAGGCTTTTGCAAAAAGCTCCCGGGAGCTTGTATATCCATTTTCGGATCTGATCAGCACGTG
TTGACAATTAATCATCGGCATAGTATATCGGCATAGTATAATACGACAAGGTGAGGAACTAAACCATGGC
CAAGTTGACCAGTGCCGTTCCGGTGCTCACCGCGCGCGACGTCGCCGGAGCGGTCGAGTTCTGGACCGAC
CGGCTCGGGTTCTCCCGGGACTTCGTGGAGGACGACTTCGCCGGTGTGGTCCGGGACGACGTGACCCTGT
TCATCAGCGCGGTCCAGGACCAGGTGGTGCCGGACAACACCCTGGCCTGGGTGTGGGTGCGCGGCCTGGA
CGAGCTGTACGCCGAGTGGTCGGAGGTCGTGTCCACGAACTTCCGGGACGCCTCCGGGCCGGCCATGACC
GAGATCGGCGAGCAGCCGTGGGGGCGGGAGTTCGCCCTGCGCGACCCGGCCGGCAACTGCGTGCACTTCG
TGGCCGAGGAGCAGGACTGACACGTGCTACGAGATTTCGATTCCACCGCCGCCTTCTATGAAAGGTTGGG
CTTCGGAATCGTTTTCCGGGACGCCGGCTGGATGATCCTCCAGCGCGGGGATCTCATGCTGGAGTTCTTC
GCCCACCCCAACTTGTTTATTGCAGCTTATAATGGTTACAAATAAAGCAATAGCATCACAAATTTCACAA
ATAAAGCATTTTTTTCACTGCATTCTAGTTGTGGTTTGTCCAAACTCATCAATGTATCTTATCATGTCTG
TATACCGTCGACCTCTAGCTAGAGCTTGGCGTAATCATGGTCATAGCTGTTTCCTGTGTGAAATTGTTAT
CCGCTCACAATTCCACACAACATACGAGCCGGAAGCATAAAGTGTAAAGCCTGGGGTGCCTAATGAGTGA
GCTAACTCACATTAATTGCGTTGCGCTCACTGCCCGCTTTCCAGTCGGGAAACCTGTCGTGCCAGCTGCA
TTAATGAATCGGCCAACGCGCGGGGAGAGGCGGTTTGCGTATTGGGCGCTCTTCCGCTTCCTCGCTCACT
GACTCGCTGCGCTCGGTCGTTCGGCTGCGGCGAGCGGTATCAGCTCACTCAAAGGCGGTAATACGGTTAT
CCACAGAATCAGGGGATAACGCAGGAAAGAACATGTGAGCAAAAGGCCAGCAAAAGGCCAGGAACCGTAA
AAAGGCCGCGTTGCTGGCGTTTTTCCATAGGCTCCGCCCCCCTGACGAGCATCACAAAAATCGACGCTCA
AGTCAGAGGTGGCGAAACCCGACAGGACTATAAAGATACCAGGCGTTTCCCCCTGGAAGCTCCCTCGTGC
GCTCTCCTGTTCCGACCCTGCCGCTTACCGGATACCTGTCCGCCTTTCTCCCTTCGGGAAGCGTGGCGCT
TTCTCATAGCTCACGCTGTAGGTATCTCAGTTCGGTGTAGGTCGTTCGCTCCAAGCTGGGCTGTGTGCAC
GAACCCCCCGTTCAGCCCGACCGCTGCGCCTTATCCGGTAACTATCGTCTTGAGTCCAACCCGGTAAGAC
ACGACTTATCGCCACTGGCAGCAGCCACTGGTAACAGGATTAGCAGAGCGAGGTATGTAGGCGGTGCTAC
AGAGTTCTTGAAGTGGTGGCCTAACTACGGCTACACTAGAAGAACAGTATTTGGTATCTGCGCTCTGCTG
AAGCCAGTTACCTTCGGAAAAAGAGTTGGTAGCTCTTGATCCGGCAAACAAACCACCGCTGGTAGCGGTG
GTTTTTTTGTTTGCAAGCAGCAGATTACGCGCAGAAAAAAAGGATCTCAAGAAGATCCTTTGATCTTTTC
TACGGGGTCTGACGCTCAGTGGAACGAAAACTCACGTTAAGGGATTTTGGTCATGAGATTATCAAAAAGG
ATCTTCACCTAGATCCTTTTAAATTAAAAATGAAGTTTTAAATCAATCTAAAGTATATATGAGTAAACTT
GGTCTGACAGTTACCAATGCTTAATCAGTGAGGCACCTATCTCAGCGATCTGTCTATTTCGTTCATCCAT
AGTTGCCTGACTCCCCGTCGTGTAGATAACTACGATACGGGAGGGCTTACCATCTGGCCCCAGTGCTGCA
ATGATACCGCGAGACCCACGCTCACCGGCTCCAGATTTATCAGCAATAAACCAGCCAGCCGGAAGGGCCG
AGCGCAGAAGTGGTCCTGCAACTTTATCCGCCTCCATCCAGTCTATTAATTGTTGCCGGGAAGCTAGAGT
AAGTAGTTCGCCAGTTAATAGTTTGCGCAACGTTGTTGCCATTGCTACAGGCATCGTGGTGTCACGCTCG
TCGTTTGGTATGGCTTCATTCAGCTCCGGTTCCCAACGATCAAGGCGAGTTACATGATCCCCCATGTTGT
GCAAAAAAGCGGTTAGCTCCTTCGGTCCTCCGATCGTTGTCAGAAGTAAGTTGGCCGCAGTGTTATCACT
CATGGTTATGGCAGCACTGCATAATTCTCTTACTGTCATGCCATCCGTAAGATGCTTTTCTGTGACTGGT
GAGTACTCAACCAAGTCATTCTGAGAATAGTGTATGCGGCGACCGAGTTGCTCTTGCCCGGCGTCAATAC
GGGATAATACCGCGCCACATAGCAGAACTTTAAAAGTGCTCATCATTGGAAAACGTTCTTCGGGGCGAAA
ACTCTCAAGGATCTTACCGCTGTTGAGATCCAGTTCGATGTAACCCACTCGTGCACCCAACTGATCTTCA
GCATCTTTTACTTTCACCAGCGTTTCTGGGTGAGCAAAAACAGGAAGGCAAAATGCCGCAAAAAAGGGAA
TAAGGGCGACACGGAAATGTTGAATACTCATACTCTTCCTTTTTCAATATTATTGAAGCATTTATCAGGG
TTATTGTCTCATGAGCGGATACATATTTGAATGTATTTAGAAAAATAAACAAATAGGGGTTCCGCGCACA
TTTCCCCGAAAAGTGCCACCTGACGTCGACGGATCGGGAGATCTCCCGATCCCCTATGGTGCACTCTCAG
TACAATCTGCTCTGATGCCGCATAGTTAAGCCAGTATCTGCTCCCTGCTTGTGTGTTGGAGGTCGCTGAG
TAGTGCGCGAGCAAAATTTAAGCTACAACAAGGCAAGGCTTGACCGACAATTGCATGAAGAATCTGCTTA
GGGTTAGGCGTTTTGCGCTGCTTCGCGATGTACGGGCCAGATATACGCGTT
