Features (pLannotate 1.2.2; 28 found; start..end, strand, type, name):
     36..80      -  misc_feature   bom (fragment): basis of mobility region from pBR322
    235..614     +  enhancer       CMV enhancer: human cytomegalovirus immediate early enhancer
    615..814     +  promoter       CMV promoter: human cytomegalovirus (CMV) immediate early promoter
    832..1012    +  LTR            5' LTR (truncated): truncated 5' long terminal repeat (LTR) from HIV-1
   1056..1181    +  misc_feature   HIV-1 Ψ: packaging signal of human immunodeficiency virus type 1
   1165..1528    +  CDS            HIV-1 gag (fragment): gag protein from human immunodeficiency virus 1; gag
   1623..1959    +  ncRNA          RRE: Accession: RF00036 - HIV Rev response element
   2284..2385    +  CDS            Rev (fragment): human immunodeficiency virus 1 (HIV-1) Rev protein; rev; enhances nuclear export of unspliced and incompletely spliced viral mRNAs
   2460..2763    +  enhancer       CMV enhancer: human cytomegalovirus immediate early enhancer
   2764..2967    +  promoter       CMV promoter: human cytomegalovirus (CMV) immediate early promoter
   3012..3728    +  CDS            EGFP: EGFP is a basic (constitutively fluorescent) green fluorescent protein published in 1996, derived from Aequorea victoria. It is reported to be a rapidly-maturing weak dimer with moderate acid sensitivity.
   3755..4258    +  CDS            nef (fragment): NEF_HV1LA - Experimental evidence at protein level: Swiss-Prot protein existence level 1. Extracellular Nef protein targets CD4(+) T-lymphocytes for apoptosis by interacting with CXCR4 surface receptors. From Human immunodeficiency virus type 1 group M subtype B (isolate Lai) (HIV-1).
   4265..4445    +  LTR            5' LTR (truncated): truncated 5' long terminal repeat (LTR) from HIV-1
   4477..4701    +  polyA_signal   bGH poly(A) signal: bovine growth hormone polyadenylation signal
   4705..4726    +  promoter       SV40 promoter (fragment): SV40 enhancer and early promoter
   4747..5175    +  rep_origin     f1 ori (sequence partly withheld): f1 bacteriophage origin of replication; arrow indicates direction of (+) strand synthesis
   5189..5519    +  promoter       SV40 promoter: SV40 enhancer and early promoter
   5567..5614    +  promoter       EM7 promoter: synthetic bacterial promoter&nbsp
   5633..6007    +  CDS            BleoR: antibiotic-binding protein; Sh ble from Streptoalloteichus hindustanus; confers resistance to bleomycin, phleomycin, and Zeocin™
   6017..6142    +  CDS            ble (fragment): BLE_KLEPN - Experimental evidence at protein level: Swiss-Prot protein existence level 1. Binding protein with a strong affinity to the bleomycin family of antibiotics. Binds to CL990; an antimitotic-antibiotic compound. From Klebsiella pneumoniae.
   6137..6258    +  polyA_signal   SV40 poly(A) signal: SV40 polyadenylation signal
   6331..6347    -  protein_bind   lac operator: The lac repressor binds to the lac operator to inhibit transcription in E. coli. This inhibition can be relieved by adding lactose or isopropyl-β-D-thiogalactopyranoside (IPTG). lac repressor encoded by lacI
   6355..6385    -  promoter       lac promoter: promoter for the E. coli lac operon
   6400..6421    -  protein_bind   CAP binding site: CAP binding activates transcription in the presence of cAMP. E. coli catabolite activator protein
   6434..6526    -  CDS            lacI (fragment): lac repressor; lacI; The lac repressor binds to the lac operator to inhibit transcription in E. coli. This inhibition can be relieved by adding lactose or isopropyl-β-D-thiogalactopyranoside (IPTG).
   6709..7297    -  rep_origin     ori: high-copy-number ColE1/pMB1/pBR322/pUC origin of replication
   7468..8328    -  CDS            AmpR: β-lactamase; bla; confers resistance to ampicillin, carbenicillin, and related antibiotics
   8329..8433    -  promoter       AmpR promoter: bla
>Addgene plasmid #12154 | pCS-CG | analyzer sequence | sequence record 7231
GACGGATCGGGAGATCTCCCGATCCCCTATGGTCGACTCTCAGTACAATCTGCTCTGATGCCGCATAGTT
AAGCCAGTATCTGCTCCCTGCTTGTGTGTTGGAGGTCGCTGAGTAGTGCGCGAGCAAAATTTAAGCTACA
ACAAGGCAAGGCTTGACCGACAATTGCATGAAGAATCTGCTTAGGGTTAGGCGTTTTGCGCTGCTTCGCG
ATGTACGGGCCAGATATACGCGTTGACATTGATTATTGACTAGTTATTAATAGTAATCAATTACGGGGTC
ATTAGTTCATAGCCCATATATGGAGTTCCGCGTTACATAACTTACGGTAAATGGCCCGCCTGGCTGACCG
CCCAACGACCCCCGCCCATTGACGTCAATAATGACGTATGTTCCCATAGTAACGCCAATAGGGACTTTCC
ATTGACGTCAATGGGTGGACTATTTACGGTAAACTGCCCACTTGGCAGTACATCAAGTGTATCATATGCC
AAGTACGCCCCCTATTGACGTCAATGACGGTAAATGGCCCGCCTGGCATTATGCCCAGTACATGACCTTA
TGGGACTTTCCTACTTGGCAGTACATCTACGTATTAGTCATCGCTATTACCATGGTGATGCGGTTTTGGC
AGTACATCAATGGGCGTGGATAGCGGTTTGACTCACGGGGATTTCCAAGTCTCCACCCCATTGACGTCAA
TGGGAGTTTGTTTTGGCACCAAAATCAACGGGACTTTCCAAAATGTCGTAACAACTCCGCCCCATTGACG
CAAATGGGCGGTAGGCGTGTACGGTGGGAGGTCTATATAAGCAGCGCGTTTTGCCTGTACTGGGTCTCTC
TGGTTAGACCAGATCTGAGCCTGGGAGCTCTCTGGCTAACTAGGGAACCCACTGCTTAAGCCTCAATAAA
GCTTGCCTTGAGTGCTTCAAGTAGTGTGTGCCCGTCTGTTGTGTGACTCTGGTAACTAGAGATCCCTCAG
ACCCTTTTAGTCAGTGTGGAAAATCTCTAGCAGTGGCGCCCGAACAGGGACCTGAAAGCGAAAGGGAAAC
CAGAGCTCTCTCGACGCAGGACTCGGCTTGCTGAAGCGCGCACGGCAAGAGGCGAGGGGCGGCGACTGGT
GAGTACGCCAAAAATTTTGACTAGCGGAGGCTAGAAGGAGAGAGATGGGTGCGAGAGCGTCAGTATTAAG
CGGGGGAGAATTAGATCGCGATGGGAAAAAATTCGGTTAAGGCCAGGGGGAAAGAAAAAATATAAATTAA
AACATATAGTATGGGCAAGCAGGGAGCTAGAACGATTCGCAGTTAATCCTGGCCTGTTAGAAACATCAGA
AGGCTGTAGACAAATACTGGGACAGCTACAACCATCCCTTCAGACAGGATCAGAAGAACTTAGATCATTA
TATAATACAGTAGCAACCCTCTATTGTGTGCATCAAAGGATAGAGATAAAAGACACCAAGGAAGCTTTAG
ACAAGATAGAGGAAGAGCAAAACAAAAGTAAGACCACCGCACAGCAAGCGGCCGCTGATCTTCAGACCTG
GAGGAGGAGATATGAGGGACAATTGGAGAAGTGAATTATATAAATATAAAGTAGTAAAAATTGAACCATT
AGGAGTAGCACCCACCAAGGCAAAGAGAAGAGTGGTGCAGAGAGAAAAAAGAGCAGTGGGAATAGGAGCT
TTGTTCCTTGGGTTCTTGGGAGCAGCAGGAAGCACTATGGGCGCAGCCTCAATGACGCTGACGGTACAGG
CCAGACAATTATTGTCTGGTATAGTGCAGCAGCAGAACAATTTGCTGAGGGCTATTGAGGCGCAACAGCA
TCTGTTGCAACTCACAGTCTGGGGCATCAAGCAGCTCCAGGCAAGAATCCTGGCTGTGGAAAGATACCTA
AAGGATCAACAGCTCCTGGGGATTTGGGGTTGCTCTGGAAAACTCATTTGCACCACTGCTGTGCCTTGGA
ATGCTAGTTGGAGTAATAAATCTCTGGAACAGATCTGGAATCACACGACCTGGATGGAGTGGGACAGAGA
AATTAACAATTACACAAGCTTAATACACTCCTTAATTGAAGAATCGCAAAACCAGCAAGAAAAGAATGAA
CAAGAATTATTGGAATTAGATAAATGGGCAAGTTTGTGGAATTGGTTTAACATAACAAATTGGCTGTGGT
ATATAAAATTATTCATAATGATAGTAGGAGGCTTGGTAGGTTTAAGAATAGTTTTTGCTGTACTTTCTAT
AGTGAATAGAGTTAGGCAGGGATATTCACCATTATCGTTTCAGACCCACCTCCCAACCCCGAGGGGACCC
GACAGGCCCGAAGGAATAGAAGAAGAAGGTGGAGAGAGAGACAGAGACAGATCCATTCGATTAGTGAACG
GATCCCCCGGGCTGCAGGAATTCGATTAATAGTAATCAATTACGGGGTCATTAGTTCATAGCCCATATAT
GGAGTTCCGCGTTACATAACTTACGGTAAATGGCCCGCCTGGCTGACCGCCCAACGACCCCCGCCCATTG
ACGTCAATAATGACGTATGTTCCCATAGTAACGCCAATAGGGACTTTCCATTGACGTCAATGGGTGGAGT
ATTTACGGTAAACTGCCCACTTGGCAGTACATCAAGTGTATCATATGCCAAGTACGCCCCCTATTGACGT
CAATGACGGTAAATGGCCCGCCTGGCATTATGCCCAGTACATGACCTTATGGGACTTTCCTACTTGGCAG
TACATCTACGTATTAGTCATCGCTATTACCATGGTGATGCGGTTTTGGCAGTACATCAATGGGCGTGGAT
AGCGGTTTGACTCACGGGGATTTCCAAGTCTCCACCCCATTGACGTCAATGGGAGTTTGTTTTGGCACCA
AAATCAACGGGACTTTCCAAAATGTCGTAACAACTCCGCCCCATTGACGCAAATGGGCGGTAGGCGTGTA
CGGTGGGAGGTCTATATAAGCAGAGCTGGTTTAGTGAACCGTCAGATCCGCTAGCGCTACCGGTCGCCAC
CATGGTGAGCAAGGGCGAGGAGCTGTTCACCGGGGTGGTGCCCATCCTGGTCGAGCTGGACGGCGACGTA
AACGGCCACAAGTTCAGCGTGTCCGGCGAGGGCGAGGGCGATGCCACCTACGGCAAGCTGACCCTGAAGT
TCATCTGCACCACCGGCAAGCTGCCCGTGCCCTGGCCCACCCTCGTGACCACCCTGACCTACGGCGTGCA
GTGCTTCAGCCGCTACCCCGACCACATGAAGCAGCACGACTTCTTCAAGTCCGCCATGCCCGAAGGCTAC
GTCCAGGAGCGCACCATCTTCTTCAAGGACGACGGCAACTACAAGACCCGCGCCGAGGTGAAGTTCGAGG
GCGACACCCTGGTGAACCGCATCGAGCTGAAGGGCATCGACTTCAAGGAGGACGGCAACATCCTGGGGCA
CAAGCTGGAGTACAACTACAACAGCCACAACGTCTATATCATGGCCGACAAGCAGAAGAACGGCATCAAG
GTGAACTTCAAGATCCGCCACAACATCGAGGACGGCAGCGTGCAGCTCGCCGACCACTACCAGCAGAACA
CCCCCATCGGCGACGGCCCCGTGCTGCTGCCCGACAACCACTACCTGAGCACCCAGTCCGCCCTGAGCAA
AGACCCCAACGAGAAGCGCGATCACATGGTCCTGCTGGAGTTCGTGACCGCCGCCGGGATCACTCTCGGC
ATGGACGAGCTGTACAAGTCCGGACTCAGATCCTACTAGTAGGATCTCGAGACCTGGAAAAACATGGAGC
AATCACAAGTAGCAACACAGCAGCTACCAATGCTGCTTGTGCCTGGCTAGAAGCACAAGAGGAGGAGGAG
GTGGGTTTTCCAGTCACACCTCAGGTACCTTTAAGACCAATGACTTACAAGGCAGCTGTAGATCTTAGCC
ACTTTTTAAAAGAAAAGGGGGGACTGGAAGGGCTAATTCACTCCCAACGAAGACAAGATATCCTTGATCT
GTGGATCTACCACACACAAGGCTACTTCCCTGATTGGCAGAACTACACACCAGGGCCAGGGATCAGATAT
CCACTGACCTTTGGATGGTGCTACAAGCTAGTACCAGTTGAGCAAGAGAAGGTAGAAGAAGCCAATGAAG
GAGAGAACACCCGCTTGTTACACCCTGTGAGCCTGCATGGGATGGATGACCCGGAGAGAGAAGTATTAGA
GTGGAGGTTTGACAGCCGCCTAGCATTTCATCACATGGCCCGAGAGCTGCATCCGGACTGTACTGGGTCT
CTCTGGTTAGACCAGATCTGAGCCTGGGAGCTCTCTGGCTAACTAGGGAACCCACTGCTTAAGCCTCAAT
AAAGCTTGCCTTGAGTGCTTCAAGTAGTGTGTGCCCGTCTGTTGTGTGACTCTGGTAACTAGAGATCCCT
CAGACCCTTTTAGTCAGTGTGGAAAATCTCTAGCAGGGCCCGTTTAAACCCGCTGATCAGCCTCGACTGT
GCCTTCTAGTTGCCAGCCATCTGTTGTTTGCCCCTCCCCCGTGCCTTCCTTGACCCTGGAAGGTGCCACT
CCCACTGTCCTTTCCTAATAAAATGAGGAAATTGCATCGCATTGTCTGAGTAGGTGTCATTCTATTCTGG
GGGGTGGGGTGGGGCAGGACAGCAAGGGGGAGGATTGGGAAGACAATAGCAGGCATGCTGGGGATGCGGT
GGGCTCTATGGCTTCTGAGGCGGAAAGAACCAGCTGGGGCTCTAGGGGGTATCCCC
[124 nt withheld, positions 4747-4870]
C
[32 nt withheld, positions 4872-4903]
CA
[57 nt withheld, positions 4906-4962]
A
[49 nt withheld, positions 4964-5012]
CCTTTGACGTTGGAGTCCACGTTCTTT
[37 nt withheld, positions 5040-5076]
ACCCTATCTCGGTCTATTCTTTTGATTTATAAGGGATTTTGGGGATTTCGGCCTATTGGTTAAAAAATGA
GCTGATTTAACAAAAATTTAACGCGAATTAATTCTGTGGAATGTGTGTCAGTTAGGGTGTGGAAAGTCCC
CAGGCTCCCCAGGCAGGCAGAAGTATGCAAAGCATGCATCTCAATTAGTCAGCAACCAGGTGTGGAAAGT
CCCCAGGCTCCCCAGCAGGCAGAAGTATGCAAAGCATGCATCTCAATTAGTCAGCAACCATAGTCCCGCC
CCTAACTCCGCCCATCCCGCCCCTAACTCCGCCCAGTTCCGCCCATTCTCCGCCCCATGGCTGACTAATT
TTTTTTATTTATGCAGAGGCCGAGGCCGCCTCTGCCTCTGAGCTATTCCAGAAGTAGTGAGGAGGCTTTT
TTGGAGGCCTAGGCTTTTGCAAAAAGCTCCCGGGAGCTTGTATATCCATTTTCGGATCTGATCAGCACGT
GTTGACAATTAATCATCGGCATAGTATATCGGCATAGTATAATACGACAAGGTGAGGAACTAAACCATGG
CCAAGTTGACCAGTGCCGTTCCGGTGCTCACCGCGCGCGACGTCGCCGGAGCGGTCGAGTTCTGGACCGA
CCGGCTCGGGTTCTCCCGGGACTTCGTGGAGGACGACTTCGCCGGTGTGGTCCGGGACGACGTGACCCTG
TTCATCAGCGCGGTCCAGGACCAGGTGGTGCCGGACAACACCCTGGCCTGGGTGTGGGTGCGCGGCCTGG
ACGAGCTGTACGCCGAGTGGTCGGAGGTCGTGTCCACGAACTTCCGGGACGCCTCCGGGCCGGCCATGAC
CGAGATCGGCGAGCAGCCGTGGGGGCGGGAGTTCGCCCTGCGCGACCCGGCCGGCAACTGCGTGCACTTC
GTGGCCGAGGAGCAGGACTGACACGTGCTACGAGATTTCGATTCCACCGCCGCCTTCTATGAAAGGTTGG
GCTTCGGAATCGTTTTCCGGGACGCCGGCTGGATGATCCTCCAGCGCGGGGATCTCATGCTGGAGTTCTT
CGCCCACCCCAACTTGTTTATTGCAGCTTATAATGGTTACAAATAAAGCAATAGCATCACAAATTTCACA
AATAAAGCATTTTTTTCACTGCATTCTAGTTGTGGTTTGTCCAAACTCATCAATGTATCTTATCATGTCT
GTATACCGTCGACCTCTAGCTAGAGCTTGGCGTAATCATGGTCATAGCTGTTTCCTGTGTGAAATTGTTA
TCCGCTCACAATTCCACACAACATACGAGCCGGAAGCATAAAGTGTAAAGCCTGGGGTGCCTAATGAGTG
AGCTAACTCACATTAATTGCGTTGCGCTCACTGCCCGCTTTCCAGTCGGGAAACCTGTCGTGCCAGCTGC
ATTAATGAATCGGCCAACGCGCGGGGAGAGGCGGTTTGCGTATTGGGCGCTCTTCCGCTTCCTCGCTCAC
TGACTCGCTGCGCTCGGTCGTTCGGCTGCGGCGAGCGGTATCAGCTCACTCAAAGGCGGTAATACGGTTA
TCCACAGAATCAGGGGATAACGCAGGAAAGAACATGTGAGCAAAAGGCCAGCAAAAGGCCAGGAACCGTA
AAAAGGCCGCGTTGCTGGCGTTTTTCCATAGGCTCCGCCCCCCTGACGAGCATCACAAAAATCGACGCTC
AAGTCAGAGGTGGCGAAACCCGACAGGACTATAAAGATACCAGGCGTTTCCCCCTGGAAGCTCCCTCGTG
CGCTCTCCTGTTCCGACCCTGCCGCTTACCGGATACCTGTCCGCCTTTCTCCCTTCGGGAAGCGTGGCGC
TTTCTCAATGCTCACGCTGTAGGTATCTCAGTTCGGTGTAGGTCGTTCGCTCCAAGCTGGGCTGTGTGCA
CGAACCCCCCGTTCAGCCCGACCGCTGCGCCTTATCCGGTAACTATCGTCTTGAGTCCAACCCGGTAAGA
CACGACTTATCGCCACTGGCAGCAGCCACTGGTAACAGGATTAGCAGAGCGAGGTATGTAGGCGGTGCTA
CAGAGTTCTTGAAGTGGTGGCCTAACTACGGCTACACTAGAAGGACAGTATTTGGTATCTGCGCTCTGCT
GAAGCCAGTTACCTTCGGAAAAAGAGTTGGTAGCTCTTGATCCGGCAAACAAACCACCGCTGGTAGCGGT
GGTTTTTTTGTTTGCAAGCAGCAGATTACGCGCAGAAAAAAAGGATCTCAAGAAGATCCTTTGATCTTTT
CTACGGGGTCTGACGCTCAGTGGAACGAAAACTCACGTTAAGGGATTTTGGTCATGAGATTATCAAAAAG
GATCTTCACCTAGATCCTTTTAAATTAAAAATGAAGTTTTAAATCAATCTAAAGTATATATGAGTAAACT
TGGTCTGACAGTTACCAATGCTTAATCAGTGAGGCACCTATCTCAGCGATCTGTCTATTTCGTTCATCCA
TAGTTGCCTGACTCCCCGTCGTGTAGATAACTACGATACGGGAGGGCTTACCATCTGGCCCCAGTGCTGC
AATGATACCGCGAGACCCACGCTCACCGGCTCCAGATTTATCAGCAATAAACCAGCCAGCCGGAAGGGCC
GAGCGCAGAAGTGGTCCTGCAACTTTATCCGCCTCCATCCAGTCTATTAATTGTTGCCGGGAAGCTAGAG
TAAGTAGTTCGCCAGTTAATAGTTTGCGCAACGTTGTTGCCATTGCTACAGGCATCGTGGTGTCACGCTC
GTCGTTTGGTATGGCTTCATTCAGCTCCGGTTCCCAACGATCAAGGCGAGTTACATGATCCCCCATGTTG
TGCAAAAAAGCGGTTAGCTCCTTCGGTCCTCCGATCGTTGTCAGAAGTAAGTTGGCCGCAGTGTTATCAC
TCATGGTTATGGCAGCACTGCATAATTCTCTTACTGTCATGCCATCCGTAAGATGCTTTTCTGTGACTGG
TGAGTACTCAACCAAGTCATTCTGAGAATAGTGTATGCGGCGACCGAGTTGCTCTTGCCCGGCGTCAATA
CGGGATAATACCGCGCCACATAGCAGAACTTTAAAAGTGCTCATCATTGGAAAACGTTCTTCGGGGCGAA
AACTCTCAAGGATCTTACCGCTGTTGAGATCCAGTTCGATGTAACCCACTCGTGCACCCAACTGATCTTC
AGCATCTTTTACTTTCACCAGCGTTTCTGGGTGAGCAAAAACAGGAAGGCAAAATGCCGCAAAAAAGGGA
ATAAGGGCGACACGGAAATGTTGAATACTCATACTCTTCCTTTTTCAATATTATTGAAGCATTTATCAGG
GTTATTGTCTCATGAGCGGATACATATTTGAATGTATTTAGAAAAATAAACAAATAGGGGTTCCGCGCAC
ATTTCCCCGAAAAGTGCCACCTGACGTC
