>Addgene plasmid #12154 | pCS-CG | addgene partial sequence | sequence record 18881 | EGFP-N 5'-CGTCGCCGTCCAGCTCGACCAG-3'
GGTGGCGACCGGTAGCGCTAGCGGATCTGACGGTTCACTAAACCAGCTCTGCTTATATAGACCTCCCACC
GTACACGCCTACCGCCCATTTGCGTCAATGGGGCGGAGTTGTTACGACATTTTGGAAAGTCCCGTTGATT
TTGGTGCCAAAACAAACTCCCATTGACGTCAATGGGGTGGAGACTTGGAAATCCCCGTGAGTCAAACCGC
TATCCACGCCCATTGATGTACTGCCAAAACCGCATCACCATGGTAATAGCGATGACTAATACGTAGATGT
ACTGCCAAGTAGGAAAGTCCCATAAGGTCATGTACTGGGCATAATGCCAGGCGGGCCATTTACCGTCATT
GACGTCAATAGGGGGCGTACTTGGCATATGATACACTTGATGTACTGCCAAGTGGGCAGTTTACCGTAAA
TACTCCACCCATTGACGTCAATGGAAAGTCCCTATTGGCGTTACTATGGGAACATACGTCATTATTGACG
TCAATGGGCGGGGGTCGTTGGGCGGTCAGCCAGGCGGGCCATTTACCGTAAGTTATGTAACGCGGAACTC
CATATATGGGCTATG
